>Addgene plasmid #130873 | pAR-Ec633 | addgene full sequence | sequence record 254740 | Addgene NGS Result
CTCATGGTGATTTCTCACTTGATAACCTTATTTTTGACGAGGGGAAATTAATAGGTTGTATTGATGTTGG
ACGAGTCGGAATCGCAGACCGATACCAGGATCTTGCCATCCTATGGAACTGCCTCGGTGAGTTTTCTCCT
TCATTACAGAAACGGCTTTTTCAAAAATATGGTATTGATAATCCTGATATGAATAAATTGCAGTTTCATT
TGATGCTCGATGAGTTTTTCTAATCAGAATTGGTTAATTGGTTGTAACACGGTCCTTTTCATCACGTGCT
ATAAAAATAATTATAATTTAAATTTTTTAATATAAATATATAAATTAAAAATAGAAAGTAAAAAAAGAAA
TTAAAGAAAAAATAGTTTTTGTTTTCCGAAGATGTAAAAGACTCTAGGGGGATCGCCAACAAATACTACC
TTTTATCTTGCTCTTCCTGCTCTCAGGTATTAATGCCGAATTGTTTCATCTTGTCTGTGTAGAAGACCAC
ACACGAAAATCCTGTGATTTTACATTTTACTTATCGTTAATCGAATGTATATCTATTTAATCTGCTTTTC
TTGTCTAATAAATATATATGTAAAGTACGCTTTTTGTTGAAATTTTTTAAACCTTTGTTTATTTTTTTTT
CTTCATTCCGTAACTCTTCTACCTTCTTTATTTACTTTCTAAAATCCAAATACAAAACATAAAAATAAAT
AAACACAGAGTAAATTCCCAAATTATTCCATCATTAAAAGATACGAGGCGCGTGTAAGTTACAGGCAAGC
GATCCGTCTAAGAAACCATTATTATCATGACATTAACCTATAAAAATAGGCGTATCACGAGGCCCTTTCG
TCTCGCGCGTTTCGGTGATGACGGTGAAAACCTCTGACACATGCAGCTCCCGGAGACGGTCACAGCTTGT
CTGTAAGCGGATGCCGGGAGCAGACAAGCCCGTCAGGGCGCGTCAGTGGGTGTTGGCGGGTGTCGGGGCT
GGCTTAACTATGCGGCATCAGAGCAGATTGTACTGAGAGTGCACCATACCACCTTTTCAATTCATCATTT
TTTTTTTATTCTTTTTTTTGATTTTAATTCCGTTTTAAGAGCTTGGTGAGCGCTAGGAGTCACTGCCAGG
TATCGTTTGAACACGGCATTAGTCAGGGAAGTCATAACACAGTCCTTTCCCGCAATTTTCTTTTTCTATT
ACTCTTGGCCTCCTCTAGTACACTCTATATTTTTTTATGCCTCGGTAATGATTTTCATTTTTTTTTTCCA
CCTAGCGGATGACTCTTTTTTTTTCTTAGCGATTGGCATTATCACATAATGAATTATACATTATATAAAG
TAATGTGATTTCTTCGAAGAATATACTAAAAAATGAGCAGGCAAGATAAACGAAGGCAAAGATGACAGAG
CAGAAAGCCCTAGTAAAGCGTATTACAAATGAAACCAAGATTCAGATTGCGATCTCTTTAAAGGGTGGTC
CCCTAGCGATAGAGCACTCGATCTTCCCAGAAAAAGAGGCAGAAGCAGTAGCAGAACAGGCCACACAATC
GCAAGTGATTAACGTCCACACAGGTATAGGGTTTCTGGACCATATGATACATGCTCTGGCCAAGCATTCC
GGCTGGTCGCTAATCGTTGAGTGCATTGGTGACTTACACATAGACGACCATCACACCACTGAAGACTGCG
GGATTGCTCTCGGTCAAGCTTTTAAAGAGGCCCTAGGGGCCGTGCGTGGAGTAAAAAGGTTTGGATCAGG
ATTTGCGCCTTTGGATGAGGCACTTTCCAGAGCGGTGGTTGATCTTTCGAACAGGCCGTACGCAGTTGTC
GAACTTGGTTTGCAAAGGGAGAAAGTAGGTGATCTCTCTTGCGAGATGATCCCGCATTTTCTTGAAAGCT
TTGCAGAGGCTAGCAGAATTACCCTCCACGTTGATTGTCTGCGAGGCAAGAATGATCATCACCGTAGTGA
GAGTGCGTTCAAGGCTCTTGCGGTTGCCATAAGAGAAGCCACCTCGCCCAATGGTACCAACGATGTTCCC
TCCACCAAAGGTGTTCTTATGTAGTGACACCGATTATTTAAAGCTGCTGCATACGATATATATACATGTG
TATATATGTATACCTATGAATGTCAGTAAGTATGTATACGAACAGTATGATACTGAAGATGACAAGGTAA
TGCATCATTCTATACGTGTCATTCTGAACGAGGCGCGCTTTCCTTTTTTCTTTTTGCTTTTTCTTTTTTT
TTCTCTTGAACTCGACGGATCATATATGCGGTGTGAAATACCGCACAGATGCGTAAGGAGAAAATACCGC
ATCAGGGAGCTCGTGTTGTTATCCGATACAACCGGATATTTTTCTTTTAATGAGTCTAAACCGTGATAGC
TTCAGGTTAATACAATCAAAAAAAGCTCAAATATTCTTTTAATGCCGCGTTCACAGATTCCAATTGAATA
CAACTAGGTAGTTCATTATATGAAGCCTTTGCTACTATTTTTCACTATAGTCTGCCTTCACCTTAATGCA
GACATCCACATATTTTAATCACTTTAAAATAAAAAGGAAGATATATTAGAAGCTATGATCCAATCTGTAA
GCCAGATTAAAATTCACGAACTCTTCTTTCATTTGAATTGAATGCTTTGAGTTGGGGTAGATTATCGCAA
ATTACTCATCACATTTATTGACTACGAACTTGCTGATGTCCTTTTTTTATTTATATTTTTCTTCAGTGAA
GCGATTTTTTTTTTACACAGACCAAGACGGAAAAAAGTAGCTAAGGAAGAAAACAAAATCATGAAAAAAA
TGTGAAGTGATCATGCACATCGCATCAACTTAAACATTGGCTTAGAGATATATAGAGTTAGAGTTTACGG
CAACCTTTAAGCACCAATACCTTTTGGCATAGTCTAAAGACCTGGTTCTTAATTTTAAACAAATTTAACT
AAAGATTTCCCTATCAAAGAAGTAACGAGTTGACAGATTTTCTCAAAATAAATCGATACTGCATTTCTAG
GCATATCCAGCGAGATCTATGGACTACAAAGACAAAGCATTAAACGACTTGAGAAACGTATACGCAGACT
TCGACTCCTTGCCATTGGACTTCAGACAAATCTTAATTAAGGATAGAGCTACATTGTTGCAAAAGGAAGA
CGTTGAAAAGAAAATTTTGGAAAGACAAGAAGATGCCAAAAAGTACGCTGAATACTTGAAGCAATCAGAA
ATCCCAGAAAGAATCTCCTTACCTAACATCAAGAGACATAAGGGTGTATCAATCTCCTTTGAAGAAACAT
CTGAAGATATGGTCTTGGAACCAAGACCTTTTATCTTCGACGGTTTGAACATCAGATGTTTCAGAAGAGA
AACCATATTCAGTTTGAAAAATAAGATTTTGAACATGGTTAAGGAATCTTCATCCTTTAAAAACGTTTCA
AGACAAAGTGTATCTTTTATGTACTTCAAAATTTTTAATAAGGGTAAAGTTATTGCAAGTACAAAGTCTG
TTAACATCTATGAAGATAAGATCGACGAAAGATTGGAAGATTTGTGTAACAACTTCGATGACGTATTGAA
AAAGATTATAGACGTCACCTATGGTTACGAATCCTTATTCGTTAGTGAAACTTACTCTTACGTAATATTC
TATGCTAAATCAATCTACTTTCCACAACCTAGATGCGTTAACAACTGGGGTAACAACATCCCAAACATCT
TGACATTCGATTCCTTTAAGCTTTTCACCGCAAACAAAAACAACGTTAGTTGTATCAAGCAATGTTCAAG
ATTTTTGTGGCAAAAAGATTTCAACACTTTAGAAGAAATGATAGAATACAAGAACGGTAATATTTGTATC
GTCACACCACAATTGCATATCAACGATGTTAGAGACATCAAGTCATTCAACGATATCAGATTGTACTCAG
AATCCCCTATTAAAACATTTTCCGTTATTGATAACACTATCACATATTTGTTTTACTTCAAGGAACATTT
GGGTGTTATTTTTAACATCACTAAGTCAAGACATGATAGAAGAGTAACAAAATTTTCACCATTGTCCAAG
TTCAGTGACGTCAAAAATATCACTGTTTGTTTCGATATCGAAAGTTACTTCGACCCAGAAAAGGAATCTA
ACCAAGTTAACATCCCTTTCATTTGTTGCGCTTCAATCATCTATAATAAGGTTATTGGTAACATCGTCGA
TTTTGAAGGTAGAGACTGTGTCGCACAAATGATCGAATACGTTGTAGATATTTGCGGTGAATTGAACATA
AGTTCTGTTGAATTGATCGCCCATAACGGTGGTGGTTATGATTTCCACTACATCTTGTCATCCATGTATA
ATCCAGCTGCAATTAAAAACATATTGATCAGAAACAACTCTTTTATTTCTTTTAATTTCGCACATGATGG
TGTCAAGTTCTCTGTTAAGGACAGTTACTCATTTTTGTTGTGTAGTGTTGCCAACGCTTCTAAAGCATTT
TTAAACGAAGAAACTTTTAAGAAAACTGATTTCCCTCATCACGACTTGAAAACTGCCGATGACTTATATA
AGGTCTACAAGGAATGGAGTTCTGTTAACACAGAAATTAACCATGTCGTTGAAAAGGAAAAGTTGTTGAT
CACCTCTGAACACATCGTTAACTTCACCAAGAACGATAAGAGTAAGACTTTGATCGAATGGTCTAAGGAT
TACTGTAGAAACGACGTATTGGTCTTGTCTAAGGTTTGGTTGGAGTTTAAAAACGCTGTAGAAGATATTT
TTAACTGCGAATTGGTAGACCAAACCATGACTTTGGCTGGTTTGTCATACAAGTTGTTCCAAGCAAACAT
GCCATTCGATGTCGAATTGAGACATCCTAATAAGGAAGACTACTTCAACATGAGAGAAGCATTGATTGGT
GGTAGATGTATCTCTGTTAACGGTATCTACAAGGATGTTTTGTGCTATGACGTAAAATCATTATATCCAG
CTTCTATGGCTTTCTATGATCAACCTTACGGTTCTTTTAAGAGAGTTTCATCCAGACCAAAAGATGAATT
GGGTATCTATTACGTTAGAGTAACCCCAAACAGAAACAACAAGTCAAACTTTTTCCCTATCAGATCCCAT
AATAAGATCACTTACAACAACTTCGAAGAATCAACTTATATTGCTTGGTACACAAACGTTGATATCGACA
TTGGTTTGTCAGAAGGTCACAACATCGAATACATCCCTTTCGATTCCTATGGTAACATTGGTTACTCATG
GTCCAAAAAGGGTAAAATTTTTGAAAAGTACATCAAGGATGTTTTGTACAAATTGAAGATAAAATATGAA
AAGCAAAATAACAAGGTAAAAAGAAATGTCATCAAAAAGATCATGAACTCATTGTGGGGTAAATTCGCCC
AAAAGTGGGTTAACTTCGAATACTTCATCAAGTCAGAAGATGACATTGATTTCGAATCCGAAGAAGCATA
TAAAATTAACGATACAGACTTCATGTTGATCAAAAAGATTAAGGAATCTACCTACAGTTCTAAGCCAATA
CAAAACGGTGTTTTTACTTTAAGTTGGGCCAGATATCACATGAAGTCTATTTGGGATGCAGGTGCCAAAG
AAGGTGCTGAATGTATCTATTCAGATACAGACTCCATATTCGTTCATAAGGAACACTTCAAAAAGAATGC
AAAGTTTATGTTGAACGGTTTGAAAGTACCAATCATCGGTTCTGAAGTCGGTCAATTGGAATTAGAATGT
GAATTTGATAAATTGTTGTGCGCCGGTAAAAAGCAATACATGGGTTTCTACACTTACTTCCAAGATGGTA
AACCTTGCATCAAGGAAAAGAAAAGATTCAAAGGTATACCAAGTAACTACATCATACCTGAATTGTATGC
TCACTTGTTATCTGGTGCAGATAAGGAAGCCAAAATTCAATTTTTAAAATTCAGAAGAGAATGGGGTTCC
GTCAAGGGTTACATAGAAAATAAGACTGTCAAAGCCACCTAACTCGAGGCGAATTTCTTATGATTTATGA
TTTTTATTATTAAATAAGTTATAAAAAAAATAAGTGTATACAAATTTTAAAGTGACTCTTAGGTTTTAAA
ACGAAAATTCTTATTCTTGAGTAACTCTTTCCTGTAGGTCAGGTTGCTTTCTCAGGTATAGCATGAGGTC
GCTCACTAGTCCATGGACGCGTGGTACCGGCCGCGTTGCTGGCGTTTTTCCATAGGCTCCGCCCCCCTGA
CGAGCATCACAAAAATCGACGCTCAAGTCAGAGGTGGCGAAACCCGACAGGACTATAAAGATACCAGGCG
TTTCCCCCTGGAAGCTCCCTCGTGCGCTCTCCTGTTCCGACCCTGCCGCTTACCGGATACCTGTCCGCCT
TTCTCCCTTCGGGAAGCGTGGCGCTTTCTCATAGCTCACGCTGTAGGTATCTCAGTTCGGTGTAGGTCGT
TCGCTCCAAGCTGGGCTGTGTGCACGAACCCCCCGTTCAGCCCGACCGCTGCGCCTTATCCGGTAACTAT
CGTCTTGAGTCCAACCCGGTAAGACACGACTTATCGCCACTGGCAGCAGCCACTGGTAACAGGATTAGCA
GAGCGAGGTATGTAGGCGGTGCTACAGAGTTCTTGAAGTGGTGGCCTAACTACGGCTACACTAGAAGAAC
AGTATTTGGTATCTGCGCTCTGCTGAAGCCAGTTACCTTCGGAAAAAGAGTTGGTAGCTCTTGATCCGGC
AAACAAACCACCGCTGGTAGCGGTGGTTTTTTTGTTTGCAAGCAGCAGATTACGCGCAGAAAAAAAGGAT
CTCAAGAAGATCCTTTGATCTTTTCTACGGGGTCTGACGCTCAGTGGAACGAAAACTCACGTTAAGGGAT
TTTGGTCATGACTGATCCTTCAACTCAGCAAAAGTTCGATTTATTCAACAAAGCCACGTTGTGTCTCAAA
ATCTCTGATGTTACATTGCACAAGATAAAAATATATCATCATGAACAATAAAACTGTCTGCTTACATAAA
CAGTAATACAAGGGGTGTTATGAGCCATATTCAACGGGAAACGTCTTGCTCCAGGCCGCGATTAAATTCC
AACATGGATGCTGATTTATATGGGTATAAATGGGCTCGCGATAATGTCGGGCAATCAGGTGCGACAATCT
ATCGATTGTATGGGAAGCCCGATGCGCCAGAGTTGTTTCTGAAACATGGCAAAGGTAGCGTTGCCAATGA
TGTTACAGATGAGATGGTCAGACTAAACTGGCTGACGGAATTTATGCCTCTTCCGACCATCAAGCATTTT
ATCCGTACTCCTGATGATGCATGGTTACTCACCACTGCGATCCCCGGGAAAACAGCATTCCAGGTATTAG
AAGAATATCCTGATTCAGGTGAAAATATTGTTGATGCGCTGGCAGTGTTCCTGCGCCGGTTGCATTCGAT
TCCTGTTTGTAATTGTCCTTTTAACAGCGATCGCGTATTTCGTCTCGCTCAGGCGCAATCACGAATGAAT
AACGGTTTGGTTGATGCGAGTGATTTTGATGACGAGCGTAATGGCTGGCCTGTTGAACAAGTCTGGAAAG
AAATGCATAAGCTTTTGCCATTCTCACCGGATTCAGTCGTCA
Features (pLannotate 1.2.2; 11 found; start..end, strand, type, name):
    271..774     +  misc_feature   CEN/ARS: S. cerevisiae CEN6 centromere fused to an autonomously replicating sequence
    842..877     +  CDS            rop (fragment): Rop protein, which maintains plasmids at low copy number; rop
    979..1028    +  misc_feature   bom (fragment): basis of mobility region from pBR322
   1036..1074    +  promoter       URA3 promoter (fragment): S. cerevisiae URA3
   1205..1391    +  promoter       HIS3 promoter: S. cerevisiae HIS3
   1392..2051    +  CDS            HIS3: HIS7_YEAST - Experimental evidence at protein level: Swiss-Prot protein existence level 1. From Saccharomyces cerevisiae (strain ATCC 204508 / S288c) (Baker's yeast).
   2264..2316    +  misc_feature   bom (fragment): basis of mobility region from pBR322
   3029..5989    +  CDS            RF1: DPO1_KLULA - Protein inferred from homology: Swiss-Prot protein existence level 3. From Kluyveromyces lactis (strain ATCC 8585 / CBS 2359 / DSM 70799 / NBRC 1267 / NRRL Y-1140 / WM37) (Yeast) (Candida sphaerica).
   5999..6164    +  terminator     ADH1 terminator: S. cerevisiae ADH1; transcription terminator for the S. cerevisiae alcohol dehydrogenase 1 (ADH1) gene
   6207..6795    -  rep_origin     ori: high-copy-number ColE1/pMB1/pBR322/pUC origin of replication
   7020..233     +  CDS            KanR (across the origin): aminoglycoside phosphotransferase; aph(3')-Ia; confers resistance to kanamycin in bacteria or G418 (Geneticin®) in eukaryotes
