[The description below was written by a language model from this plasmid's Addgene catalogue record and pLannotate feature annotations shown in this document.]
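Description:
pAR-Ec633 is a 7.6 kb yeast–E. coli shuttle plasmid for yeast expression, built on a CEN/ARS backbone. The CEN6 centromere fused to an autonomously replicating sequence lets it be maintained as a stable, low-copy episome in the nucleus of Saccharomyces cerevisiae. A HIS3 cassette under its own promoter provides auxotrophic selection in histidine-requiring strains. For propagation in bacteria it carries a high-copy ColE1/pUC-type origin and a kanamycin resistance gene, aph(3')-Ia, which spans the numbering origin of the circular sequence. Short fragments annotated as rop, bom and URA3 promoter appear to be remnants of earlier cloning steps rather than functional parts.

The payload is TP-DNAP1, the terminal-protein-primed DNA polymerase of the Kluyveromyces lactis pGKL1/2 cytoplasmic linear plasmid system. It is annotated in the feature table as the roughly 3 kb RF1 (DPO1_KLULA) open reading frame and is followed by the S. cerevisiae ADH1 terminator. The promoter driving it is not annotated, and the record does not state it, although about 700 bp of unannotated sequence lies upstream of the coding region. The encoded polymerase carries four substitutions (L477V, L640Y, I777K, W814N) that make it error-prone.

In the OrthoRep system, this polymerase is expressed from the nuclear plasmid but acts in trans on an orthogonal cytoplasmic plasmid carrying a gene of interest. That gene is therefore replicated with a high mutation rate, while the host genome is still copied faithfully by the cell's own machinery. The plasmid is thus used to drive continuous, targeted in vivo evolution of genes in yeast at mutation rates above what the genome could tolerate.
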