Addgene plasmid #130873: pAR-Ec633
Purpose: A nuclear plasmid encoding an error-prone mutant TP-DNAP1 (L477V, L640Y, I777K, W814N) for OrthoRep
Depositing lab: Chang Liu. Depositing organization: University of California, Irvine. Publication: Scalable, Continuous Evolution of Genes at Mutation Rates above Genomic Error Thresholds. Ravikumar A, Arzumanyan GA, Obadi MKA, Javanpour AA, Liu CC. Cell. 2018 Dec 13;175(7):1946-1957.e13. doi: 10.1016/j.cell.2018.10.021. Epub 2018 Nov 8. PubMed 30415839.
Backbone
  Vector backbone: CEN/ARS
  Vector type: Yeast Expression
Growth in bacteria
  Bacterial resistance: Kanamycin, 50 μg/mL
  Growth temperature: 37°C
  Growth strain: DH5alpha
  Copy number: Unknown
Gene/Insert
  Gene/Insert name: TP-DNAP1
  Species: K. lactis pGKL1/2 system
  Mutation: L477V, L640Y, I777K, W814N
Terms and licenses: Academic/Nonprofit Terms; Industry Terms: Not Available to Industry
How to cite: pAR-Ec633 was a gift from Chang Liu (Addgene plasmid # 130873 ; http://n2t.net/addgene:130873 ; RRID:Addgene_130873)
